Addgene plasmid #56182: mCrimson-H2B-6
Purpose: Localization: Nucleus/Histones, Excitation: 588, Emission: 615
Depositing lab: Michael Davidson. Depositing organization: Florida State University, Tallahassee.
Backbone
  Vector backbone: mCrimson
  Backbone size w/o insert (bp): 4750
  Vector type: Mammalian Expression
  Selectable markers: Neomycin (select with G418)
Growth in bacteria
  Bacterial resistance: Kanamycin, 50 μg/mL
  Growth temperature: 37°C
  Growth strain: DH5alpha
  Copy number: High Copy
Gene/Insert
  Gene/Insert name: H2B (alt names: Human Histone H2B; NM_021058.3)
  Species: H. sapiens (human)
  Mutation: D26G and V119I in H2B
  Entrez Gene: H2BC11 (a.k.a. H2B/r, H2BFR, H2BJ, HIST1H2BJ)
  Promoter: CMV
  Tag / fusion protein: mCrimson
  Cloning method: Unknown
  Sequencing primers: 5′ CMV-F; 3′ SV40pA-R
Terms and licenses: Academic/Nonprofit Terms; Industry Terms
Depositor comments: . Excitation = 588; Emission = 615
How to cite: mCrimson-H2B-6 was a gift from Michael Davidson (Addgene plasmid # 56182 ; http://n2t.net/addgene:56182 ; RRID:Addgene_56182)
