[The description below was written by a language model from this plasmid's Addgene catalogue record.]
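Description:
mCrimson-H2B-6 is a mammalian expression plasmid that produces human histone H2B fused to the red fluorescent protein mCrimson, giving a fluorescent marker for chromatin and the nucleus. It is built on an mCrimson fluorescent-protein backbone of about 4.75 kb (excluding the insert). In bacteria it is maintained as a high-copy plasmid under kanamycin selection, and it carries a neomycin resistance marker so that transfected mammalian cells can be selected with G418. The record gives no feature table, so the origin of replication and the exact arrangement of the resistance cassette are not stated. A sequencing primer that anneals in an SV40 polyadenylation signal suggests this element lies downstream of the expression cassette.

The insert is the human H2B coding sequence corresponding to the H2BC11 (HIST1H2BJ) gene, and it carries two recorded amino-acid substitutions, D26G and V119I. Expression is driven by the CMV promoter, a strong constitutive promoter in most mammalian cell lines. mCrimson is listed as the fusion partner, but the record does not say whether it sits at the N- or C-terminus of H2B. It also does not explain the "6" in the name, nor describe any linker between the two proteins. Because H2B is a core nucleosome component, the fusion protein should be incorporated into chromatin. This labels interphase nuclei and condensed mitotic chromosomes with fluorescence excited at about 588 nm and emitted at about 615 nm. The construct is intended as a nuclear/histone localization marker for fluorescence imaging, and its red emission could allow it to be paired with spectrally distinct, shorter-wavelength reporters.
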