>Addgene plasmid #56182 | mCrimson-H2B-6 | depositor partial sequence | sequence record 87081 | insert sequence
ACCATGCTTAGTGACGTCAGATCCGCTAGCGCTACCGGACTCAGATCTCGAGCTCAAGCTTCGAATTCTG
CAGTCGACGGTACCGCCACCATGCCAGAGCCAGCGAAGTCTGCTCCCGCCCCGAAAAAGGGCTCCAAGAA
GGCGGTGACTAAGGCGCAGAAGAAAGGCGGCAAGAAGCGCAAGCGCAGCCGCAAGGAGAGCTATTCCATC
TATGTGTACAAGGTTCTGAAGCAGGTCCACCCTGACACCGGCATTTCGTCCAAGGCCATGGGCATCATGA
ATTCGTTTGTGAACGACATTTTCGAGCGCATCGCAGGTGAGGCTTCCCGCCTGGCGCATTACAACAAGCG
CTCGACCATCACCTCCAGGGAGATCCAGACGGCCGTGCGCCTGCTGCTGCCTGGGGAGTTGGCCAAGCAC
GCCGTGTCCGAGGGTACTAAGGCCATCACCAAGTACACCAGCGCTAAGGATCCACCGGTCGCCACCATGG
TGAGCAAGGGCGAGGAGCTGATCAAGGAGAACATGCACAGCAAGCTGTACCTGGAAGGCAGCGTGAACGG
CCACCAGTTCAAGTGCACCCACGAAGGGGAGGGCAAGCCCTACGAGGGCACCCAGACCAACAGGATCAAG
GTGGTGGAGGGAGGCCCCCTGCCGTTCGCATTCGACATCCTGGCCACCATGTTTATGTACGGGAGCAAGG
CCTTCATCAAGTACCCCAAGGGCCTCCCCGATTATTTTAAGCAGTCCTTCCCTGAGGGCTTCACATGGGA
GAGAGTCATGGTGTTCGAAGACGGGGGCGTGCTGACCGCCACCCAGGACACCAGCCTCCAGGACGGCTGC
CTCATCTACAACGTGAAGCTGAGAGGGGTGAACTTCCCAGCCAACGGCCCCGTGATGAAGCAGACAACAC
TGGGCTGGGAGCCCAGCACCGAGACCCTGTACCCCGCTGACGGCGCCCTGGAAGGCAGATGCGACATGGC
CCTGAAGCTCGTGGGCGGGGGCCACCTGCACTGCAACTTCAAGACCACATACAAATCCAAGAAACCCGCT
ACAAACCTCAAGATGCCCGGCGTCCACTACGTGGACCGCAGACTGGAAAGAATCAAGGAGGCCGACAACG
AGACCTACGTCGAGCAGCACGAGGTGGCTGTGGCCAGATACTGCGACCTCCCTAGCAAACTGGGGCACAA
ACTTAATGGCATGGACGAGCTGTACAAGTAAGCGGCCGCGACTCTAGATCATAATCAGCCATACCACATT
GAGAAGTGCCT
